>Addgene plasmid #159569 | R701-X21-566: His6-MBP-tev-Avi-Hs.KRAS4b(2-188) G12D | addgene full sequence | sequence record 313259 | Addgene NGS Result
TTAATACGACTCACTATAGGGGAATTGTGAGCGGATAACAATTCCCCTCTAGAAATAATTTTGTTTAACT
TTAAGAAGGAGATATACATATGAGATCCCATCACCATCACCATCACGGCAAAATCGAAGAAGGTAAACTG
GTAATCTGGATTAACGGCGATAAAGGCTATAACGGTCTCGCTGAAGTCGGTAAGAAATTCGAGAAAGATA
CCGGAATTAAAGTCACCGTTGAGCATCCGGATAAACTGGAAGAGAAATTCCCACAGGTTGCGGCAACTGG
CGATGGCCCTGACATTATCTTCTGGGCACACGACCGCTTTGGTGGCTACGCTCAATCTGGCCTGTTGGCT
GAAATCACCCCGGACAAAGCGTTCCAGGACAAGCTGTATCCGTTTACCTGGGATGCCGTACGTTACAACG
GCAAGCTGATTGCTTACCCGATCGCTGTTGAAGCGTTATCGCTGATTTATAACAAAGATCTGCTGCCGAA
CCCGCCAAAAACCTGGGAAGAGATCCCGGCGCTGGATAAAGAACTGAAAGCGAAAGGTAAGAGCGCGCTG
ATGTTCAACCTGCAAGAACCGTACTTCACCTGGCCGCTGATTGCTGCTGACGGGGGTTATGCGTTCAAGT
ATGAAAACGGCAAGTACGACATTAAAGACGTGGGCGTGGATAACGCTGGCGCGAAAGCGGGTCTGACCTT
CCTGGTTGACCTGATTAAAAACAAACACATGAATGCAGACACCGATTACTCCATCGCAGAAGCTGCCTTT
AATAAAGGCGAAACAGCGATGACCATCAACGGCCCGTGGGCATGGTCCAACATCGACACCAGCAAAGTGA
ATTATGGTGTAACGGTACTGCCGACCTTCAAGGGTCAACCATCCAAACCGTTCGTTGGCGTGCTGAGCGC
AGGTATTAACGCCGCCAGTCCGAACAAAGAGCTGGCAAAAGAGTTCCTCGAAAACTATCTGCTGACTGAT
GAAGGTCTGGAAGCGGTTAATAAAGACAAACCGCTGGGTGCCGTAGCGCTGAAGTCTTACGAGGAAGAGT
TGGCGAAAGATCCACGTATTGCCGCCACCATGGAAAACGCCCAGAAAGGTGAAATCATGCCGAACATCCC
GCAGATGTCCGCTTTCTGGTATGCCGTGCGTACTGCGGTGATCAACGCCGCCAGCGGTCGTCAGACTGTC
GATGAAGCCCTGAAAGACGCGCAGACTAATTCGGGATCTGATATCACAAGTTTGTACAAAAAAGTTGGCG
AAAACCTGTACTTCCAAGGCCTGAACGACATCTTCGAGGCTCAGAAAATCGAATGGCACGAAGGCACTGA
ATATAAACTTGTGGTAGTTGGAGCTGATGGCGTAGGCAAGAGTGCCTTGACGATACAGCTAATTCAGAAT
CATTTTGTGGACGAATATGATCCAACAATAGAGGATTCCTACAGGAAGCAAGTAGTAATTGATGGAGAAA
CCTGTCTCTTGGATATTCTCGACACAGCAGGTCAAGAGGAGTACAGTGCAATGAGGGACCAGTACATGAG
GACTGGGGAGGGCTTTCTTTGTGTATTTGCCATAAATAATACTAAATCATTTGAAGATATTCACCATTAT
AGAGAACAAATTAAAAGAGTTAAGGACTCTGAAGATGTACCTATGGTCCTAGTAGGAAATAAATGTGATT
TGCCTTCTAGAACAGTAGACACAAAACAGGCTCAGGACTTAGCAAGAAGTTATGGAATTCCTTTTATTGA
AACATCAGCAAAGACAAGACAGGGTGTTGATGATGCCTTCTATACATTAGTTCGAGAAATTCGAAAACAT
AAAGAAAAGATGAGCAAAGATGGTAAAAAGAAGAAAAAGAAGTCAAAGACAAAGTGTGTAATTATGTAAT
CAACTTTCTTGTACAAAGTGGTGATATCGCTAGCTAGATAGCTAGAAGCTTGCGGCCGCACAGCTGTATA
CACGTGCAAGCCAGCCAGAACTCGCTCCTGAAGACCCAGAGGATCTCGAGCACCACCACCACCACCACTA
ATGTTAATTAAGTTGGGCGTTCCTAGGCTGATAAAACAGAATTTGCCTGGCGGCAGTAGCGCGGTGGTCC
CACCTGACCCCATGCCGAACTCAGAAGTGAAACGCCGTAGCGCCGATGGTAGTGTGGGGTCTCCCCATGC
GAGAGTAGGGAACTGCCAGGCATCAAATAAAACGAAAGGCTCAGTCGAAAGACTGGGCCTTTCGTTTTAT
CTGTTGTTTGTCGGTGAACGCTCTCCTGAGTAGGACAAATCCGCCGGGAGCGGATTTGAACGTTGCGAAG
CAACGGCCCGGAGGGTGGCGGGCAGGACGCCCGCCATAAACTGCCAGGCATCAAATTAAGCAGAAGGCCA
TCCTGACGGATGGCCTTTTTGCGTTTCTACAAACTCTTTTGTTTATTTTTCTAAATACATTCAAATATGT
ATCCGCTGAGCAATAACTAGCATAACCCCTTGGGGCCTCTAAACGGGTCTTGAGGGGTTTTTTGCTGAAA
GGAGGAACTATATCCGGATTGGCGAATGGG
[124 nt withheld, positions 2551-2674]
C
[91 nt withheld, positions 2676-2766]
A
[49 nt withheld, positions 2768-2816]
CCTTTGACGTTGGAGTCCACGTTCTTT
[37 nt withheld, positions 2844-2880]
ACCCTATCTCGGTCTATTCTTTTGATTTATAAGGGATTTTGCCGATTTCGGCCTATTGGTTAAAAAATGA
GCTGATTTAACAAAAATTTAACGCGAATTTTAACAAAATATTAACGTTTACAATTTCTGGCGGCACGATG
GCATGAGATTATCAAAAAGGATCTTCACCTAGATCCTTTTAAATTAAAAATGAAGTTTTAAATCAATCTA
AAGTATATATGAGTAAACTTGGTCTGACAGTTACCAATGCTTAATCAGTGAGGCACCTATCTCAGCGATC
TGTCTATTTCGTTCATCCATAGTTGCCTGACTCCCCGTCGTGTAGATAACTACGATACGGGAGGGCTTAC
CATCTGGCCCCAGTGCTGCAATGATACCGCGAGACCCACGCTCACCGGCTCCAGATTTATCAGCAATAAA
CCAGCCAGCCGGAAGGGCCGAGCGCAGAAGTGGTCCTGCAACTTTATCCGCCTCCATCCAGTCTATTAAT
TGTTGCCGGGAAGCTAGAGTAAGTAGTTCGCCAGTTAATAGTTTGCGCAACGTTGTTGCCATTGCTACAG
GCATCGTGGTGTCACGCTCGTCGTTTGGTATGGCTTCATTCAGCTCCGGTTCCCAACGATCAAGGCGAGT
TACATGATCCCCCATGTTGTGCAAAAAAGCGGTTAGCTCCTTCGGTCCTCCGATCGTTGTCAGAAGTAAG
TTGGCCGCAGTGTTATCACTCATGGTTATGGCAGCACTGCATAATTCTCTTACTGTCATGCCATCCGTAA
GATGCTTTTCTGTGACTGGTGAGTACTCAACCAAGTCATTCTGAGAATAGTGTATGCGGCGACCGAGTTG
CTCTTGCCCGGCGTCAATACGGGATAATACCGCGCCACATAGCAGAACTTTAAAAGTGCTCATCATTGGA
AAACGTTCTTCGGGGCGAAAACTCTCAAGGATCTTACCGCTGTTGAGATCCAGTTCGATGTAACCCACTC
GTGCACCCAACTGATCTTCAGCATCTTTTACTTTCACCAGCGTTTCTGGGTGAGCAAAAACAGGAAGGCA
AAATGCCGCAAAAAAGGGAATAAGGGCGACACGGAAATGTTGAATACTCATACTCTTCCTTTTTCAATCA
TGATTGAAGCATTTATCAGGGTTATTGTCTCATGAGCGGATACATATTTGAATGTATTTAGAAAAATAAA
CAAATAGGTCATGACCAAAATCCCTTAACGTGAGTTTTCGTTCCACTGAGCGTCAGACCCCGTAGAAAAG
ATCAAAGGATCTTCTTGAGATCCTTTTTTTCTGCGCGTAATCTGCTGCTTGCAAACAAAAAAACCACCGC
TACCAGCGGTGGTTTGTTTGCCGGATCAAGAGCTACCAACTCTTTTTCCGAAGGTAACTGGCTTCAGCAG
AGCGCAGATACCAAATACTGTCCTTCTAGTGTAGCCGTAGTTAGGCCACCACTTCAAGAACTCTGTAGCA
CCGCCTACATACCTCGCTCTGCTAATCCTGTTACCAGTGGCTGCTGCCAGTGGCGATAAGTCGTGTCTTA
CCGGGTTGGACTCAAGACGATAGTTACCGGATAAGGCGCAGCGGTCGGGCTGAACGGGGGGTTCGTGCAC
ACAGCCCAGCTTGGAGCGAACGACCTACACCGAACTGAGATACCTACAGCGTGAGCTATGAGAAAGCGCC
ACGCTTCCCGAAGGGAGAAAGGCGGACAGGTATCCGGTAAGCGGCAGGGTCGGAACAGGAGAGCGCACGA
GGGAGCTTCCAGGGGGAAACGCCTGGTATCTTTATAGTCCTGTCGGGTTTCGCCACCTCTGACTTGAGCG
TCGATTTTTGTGATGCTCGTCAGGGGGGCGGAGCCTATGGAAAAACGCCAGCAACGCGGCCTTTTTACGG
TTCCTGGCCTTTTGCTGGCCTTTTGCTCACATGTTCTTTCCTGCGTTATCCCCTGATTCTGTGGATAACC
GTATTACCGCCTTTGAGTGAGCTGATACCGCTCGCCGCAGCCGAACGACCGAGCGCAGCGAGTCAGTGAG
CGAGGAAGCGGAAGAGCGCCTGATGCGGTATTTTCTCCTTACGCATCTGTGCGGTATTTCACACCGCAAT
GGTGCACTCTCAGTACAATCTGCTCTGATGCCGCATAGTTAAGCCAGTATACACTCCGCTATCGCTACGT
GACTGGGTCATGGCTGCGCCCCGACACCCGCCAACACCCGCTGACGCGCCCTGACGGGCTTGTCTGCTCC
CGGCATCCGCTTACAGACAAGCTGTGACCGTCTCCGGGAGCTGCATGTGTCAGAGGTTTTCACCGTCATC
ACCGAAACGCGCGAGGCAGCTGCGGTAAAGCTCATCAGCGTGGTCGTGAAGCGATTCACAGATGTCTGCC
TGTTCATCCGCGTCCAGCTCGTTGAGTTTCTCCAGAAGCGTTAATGTCTGGCTTCTGATAAAGCGGGCCA
TGTTAAGGGCGGTTTTTTCCTGTTTGGTCACTGATGCCTCCGTGTAAGGGGGATTTCTGTTCATGGGGGT
AATGATACCGATGAAACGAGAGAGGATGCTCACGATACGGGTTACTGATGATGAACATGCCCGGTTACTG
GAACGTTGTGAGGGTAAACAACTGGCGGTATGGATGCGGCGGGACCAGAGAAAAATCACTCAGGGTCAAT
GCCAGCGCTTCGTTAATACAGATGTAGGTGTTCCACAGGGTAGCCAGCAGCATCCTGCGATGCAGATCCG
GAACATAATGGTGCAGGGCGCTGACTTCCGCGTTTCCAGACTTTACGAAACACGGAAACCGAAGACCATT
CATGTTGTTGCTCAGGTCGCAGACGTTTTGCAGCAGCAGTCGCTTCACGTTCGCTCGCGTATCGGTGATT
CATTCTGCTAACCAGTAAGGCAACCCCGCCAGCCTAGCCGGGTCCTCAACGACAGGAGCACGATCATGCT
AGTCATGCCCCGCGCCCACCGGAAGGAGCTGACTGGGTTGAAGGCTCTCAAGGGCATCGGTCGAGATCCC
GGTGCCTAATGAGTGAGCTAACTTACATTAATTGCGTTGCGCTCACTGCCCGCTTTCCAGTCGGGAAACC
TGTCGTGCCAGCTGCATTAATGAATCGGCCAACGCGCGGGGAGAGGCGGTTTGCGTATTGGGCGCCAGGG
TGGTTTTTCTTTTCACCAGTGAGACGGGCAACAGCTGATTGCCCTTCACCGCCTGGCCCTGAGAGAGTTG
CAGCAAGCGGTCCACGCTGGTTTGCCCCAGCAGGCGAAAATCCTGTTTGATGGTGGTTAACGGCGGGATA
TAACATGAGCTGTCTTCGGTATCGTCGTATCCCACTACCGAGATGTCCGCACCAACGCGCAGCCCGGACT
CGGTAATGGCGCGCATTGCGCCCAGCGCCATCTGATCGTTGGCAACCAGCATCGCAGTGGGAACGATGCC
CTCATTCAGCATTTGCATGGTTTGTTGAAAACCGGACATGGCACTCCAGTCGCCTTCCCGTTCCGCTATC
GGCTGAATTTGATTGCGAGTGAGATATTTATGCCAGCCAGCCAGACGCAGACGCGCCGAGACAGAACTTA
ATGGGCCCGCTAACAGCGCGATTTGCTGGTGACCCAATGCGACCAGATGCTCCACGCCCAGTCGCGTACC
GTCTTCATGGGAGAAAATAATACTGTTGATGGGTGTCTGGTCAGAGACATCAAGAAATAACGCCGGAACA
TTAGTGCAGGCAGCTTCCACAGCAATGGCATCCTGGTCATCCAGCGGATAGTTAATGATCAGCCCACTGA
CGCGTTGCGCGAGAAGATTGTGCACCGCCGCTTTACAGGCTTCGACGCCGCTTCGTTCTACCATCGACAC
CACCACGCTGGCACCCAGTTGATCGGCGCGAGATTTAATCGCCGCGACAATTTGCGACGGCGCGTGCAGG
GCCAGACTGGAGGTGGCAACGCCAATCAGCAACGACTGTTTGCCCGCCAGTTGTTGTGCCACGCGGTTGG
GAATGTAATTCAGCTCCGCCATCGCCGCTTCCACTTTTTCCCGCGTTTTCGCAGAAACGTGGCTGGCCTG
GTTCACCACGCGGGAAACGGTCTGATAAGAGACACCGGCATACTCTGCGACATCGTATAACGTTACTGGT
TTCACATTCACCACCCTGAATTGACTCTCTTCCGGGCGCTATCATGCCATACCGCGAAAGGTTTTGCGCC
ATTCGATGGTGTCCGGGATCTCGACGCTCTCCCTTATGCGACTCCTGCATTAGGAAGCAGCCCAGTAGTA
GGTTGAGGCCGTTGAGCACCGCCGCCGCAAGGAATGGTGCATGCAAGGAGATGGCGCCCAACAGTCCCCC
GGCCACGGGGCCTGCCACCATACCCACGCCGAAACAAGCGCTCATGAGCCCGAAGTGGCGAGCCCGATCT
TCCCCATCGGTGATGTCGGCGATATAGGCGCCAGCAACCGCACCTGTGGCGCCGGTGATGCCGGCCACGA
TGCGTCCGGCGTAGAGGATCGAGATCGATCTCGATCCCGCGAAA
Features (pLannotate 1.2.2; 28 found; start..end, strand, type, name):
      2..20      +  promoter       T7 promoter: promoter for bacteriophage T7 RNA polymerase
     21..45      +  protein_bind   lac operator: The lac repressor binds to the lac operator to inhibit transcription in E. coli. This inhibition can be relieved by adding lactose or isopropyl-β-D-thiogalactopyranoside (IPTG). lac repressor encoded by lacI
     60..82      +  RBS            RBS: efficient ribosome binding site from bacteriophage T7 gene 10 (Olins and Rangwala, 1989)
     99..116     +  CDS            7xHis (fragment): 6xHis affinity tag
    120..1217    +  CDS            MBP: maltose binding protein from E. coli; malE (mutated); This version of the gene does not encode a signal sequence, so MBP will remain in the cytosol.
   1237..1254    +  protein_bind   attB1 (fragment): mutant version of attB; core recombination site for the Gateway® BP reaction BP Clonase™
   1260..1276    +  CDS            TEV site (fragment): tobacco etch virus (TEV) protease recognition and cleavage site
   1278..1322    +  CDS            AviTag™: peptide tag that allows for enzymatic biotinylation
   1326..1889    +  CDS            K-Ras: human small GTPase proto-oncoprotein
   1894..1911    -  protein_bind   attB2 (fragment): mutant version of attB; core recombination site for the Gateway® BP reaction BP Clonase™
   2011..2028    +  CDS            9xHis (fragment): 9xHis affinity tag
   2075..2190    +  ncRNA          5S rRNA: Accession: RF00001 - 5S ribosomal RNA
   2194..2280    +  terminator     rrnB T1 terminator: Escherichia coli rrnB; transcription terminator T1 from the E. coli rrnB gene
   2372..2399    +  terminator     rrnB T2 terminator: transcription terminator T2 from the E. coli rrnB gene
   2418..2457    +  promoter       AmpR promoter (fragment): bla
   2467..2514    +  terminator     T7 terminator: transcription terminator for bacteriophage T7 RNA polymerase
   2551..3006    +  rep_origin     f1 ori (sequence partly withheld): f1 bacteriophage origin of replication; arrow indicates direction of (+) strand synthesis
   3121..3981    -  CDS            AmpR: β-lactamase; bla; confers resistance to ampicillin, carbenicillin, and related antibiotics
   3982..4074    -  promoter       AmpR promoter: bla
   4155..4743    +  rep_origin     ori: high-copy-number ColE1/pMB1/pBR322/pUC origin of replication
   4929..5068    -  misc_feature   bom: basis of mobility region from pBR322
   5170..5361    -  CDS            rop: Rop protein, which maintains plasmids at low copy number; rop
   5378..5758    +  CDS            YPB1_ECOLX: Protein predicted: Swiss-Prot protein existence level 4. From Escherichia coli.
   5820..5884    -  CDS            TcR (fragment): tetracycline efflux protein; tet; confers resistance to tetracycline
   5899..5920    -  protein_bind   CAP binding site: CAP binding activates transcription in the presence of cAMP. E. coli catabolite activator protein
   5933..7015    -  CDS            lacI: lac repressor; lacI; The lac repressor binds to the lac operator to inhibit transcription in E. coli. This inhibition can be relieved by adding lactose or isopropyl-β-D-thiogalactopyranoside (IPTG).
   7016..7093    -  promoter       lacI promoter: lacI
   7101..7380    -  CDS            TcR (fragment): tetracycline efflux protein; tet; confers resistance to tetracycline
