[The description below was written by a language model from this plasmid's Addgene catalogue record and pLannotate feature annotations shown in this document.]
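Description:
R701-X21-566 is a 7.4 kb bacterial expression plasmid built by Gateway cloning into the pDest-566 destination backbone, designed to produce a tagged form of human KRAS4b carrying the oncogenic G12D substitution in E. coli. It is selected with ampicillin through the β-lactamase gene. Replication relies on a ColE1/pBR322-type origin accompanied by the rop gene and the bom region, consistent with the low copy number listed in the record. An f1 origin is also present, and short tetracycline-resistance fragments appear to be non-functional remnants of the parental vector.

Expression is driven by a T7 promoter with an adjacent lac operator and a T7 gene 10 ribosome binding site. A plasmid-borne lacI gene supplies repressor, so transcription is IPTG-inducible in hosts that provide T7 RNA polymerase. The open reading frame encodes a His6 tag followed by a signal-sequence-free maltose binding protein, which stays in the cytosol and serves as a solubility and affinity partner. It then reads through the attB1 recombination scar into a TEV protease site, an AviTag and KRAS4b residues 2–188. The TEV site allows the His6-MBP portion to be removed after purification, leaving Avi-tagged KRAS that can be enzymatically biotinylated at a single site, for example for immobilisation or capture. The attB2 site lies after the insert. Further downstream are a short annotated His-tag fragment that is not part of the described fusion, the rrnB T1/T2 terminators and a T7 terminator. The stated purpose is E. coli production of this recombinant protein, and the associated publication concerns producing KRAS4b for biophysical studies.
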