Addgene plasmid #159569: R701-X21-566: His6-MBP-tev-Avi-Hs.KRAS4b(2-188) G12D
Purpose: E. coli protein expression of His6-MBP-tev-Avi-Hs.KRAS4b(2-188) G12D
Depositing lab: Dominic Esposito. Depositing organization: National Cancer Institute (NCI). Publication: Farnesylated and methylated KRAS4b: high yield production of protein suitable for biophysical studies of prenylated protein-lipid interactions. Gillette WK, Esposito D, Abreu Blanco M, Alexander P, Bindu L, Bittner C, Chertov O, Frank PH, Grose C, Jones JE, Meng Z, Perkins S, Van Q, Ghirlando R, Fivash M, Nissley DV, McCormick F, Holderfield M, Stephen AG. Sci Rep. 2015 Nov 2;5:15916. doi: 10.1038/srep15916. PubMed 26522388.
Backbone
  Vector backbone: pDest-566
  Vector type: Bacterial Expression
Growth in bacteria
  Bacterial resistance: Ampicillin, 100 μg/mL
  Growth temperature: 37°C
  Growth strain: DH5alpha
  Copy number: Low Copy
Gene/Insert
  Gene/Insert name: His6-MBP-tev-Avi-Hs.KRAS4b(2-188) G12D
  Species: H. sapiens (human)
  Mutation: G12D
  Entrez Gene: KRAS (a.k.a. 'C-K-RAS, C-K-RAS, CFC2, K-RAS2A, K-RAS2B, K-RAS4A, K-RAS4B, K-Ras, K-Ras 2, KI-RAS, KRAS1, KRAS2, NS, NS3, OES, RALD, RASK2, c-Ki-ras, c-Ki-ras2)
  Tag / fusion protein: His6-MBP-tev-Avi (N terminal on insert)
  Cloning method: Gateway Cloning
Terms and licenses: Academic/Nonprofit Terms; Industry Terms: Not Available to Industry
How to cite: R701-X21-566: His6-MBP-tev-Avi-Hs.KRAS4b(2-188) G12D was a gift from Dominic Esposito (Addgene plasmid # 159569 ; http://n2t.net/addgene:159569 ; RRID:Addgene_159569)
